Addgene plasmid #213213: CNR1-DuET
Purpose: The DuET construct encodes the named human GPCR engineered with a cleaved hemagglutinin signal peptide, a 5' FLAG and a 3' 1D4 epitope tag optimized for expression in mammalian cells and proteomics studies.
Depositing lab: Thomas Sakmar. Depositing organization: Rockefeller University. Publication: Multiplexed selectivity screening of anti-GPCR antibodies. Dahl L, Kotliar IB, Bendes A, Dodig-Crnkovic T, Fromm S, Elofsson A, Uhlen M, Sakmar TP, Schwenk JM. Sci Adv. 2023 May 3;9(18):eadf9297. doi: 10.1126/sciadv.adf9297. Epub 2023 May 3. PubMed 37134173.
Backbone
  Vector backbone: pcDNA 3.1 (+)
  Vector type: Mammalian Expression
Growth in bacteria
  Bacterial resistance: Ampicillin, 100 μg/mL
  Growth temperature: 37°C
  Growth strain: DH5alpha
  Copy number: High Copy
Gene/Insert
  Gene/Insert name: CNR1 (alt names: Cannabinoid receptor 1; CANN6, CB-R, CB1, CB1A, CB1K5, CNR)
  Species: H. sapiens (human)
  Entrez Gene: CNR1 (a.k.a. CANN6, CB-R, CB1, CB1A, CB1K5, CB1R, CNR)
  Promoter: CMV, T7
  Tag / fusion protein: FLAG (N terminal on insert); 1D4 (C terminal on insert)
  Cloning method: Gibson Cloning
Terms and licenses: Academic/Nonprofit Terms; Industry Terms: Not Available to Industry
Depositor comments: Class: A, Family: Cannabinoid. Ensembl ID: ENSG00000118432, Uniprot ID: P21554
How to cite: CNR1-DuET was a gift from Thomas Sakmar (Addgene plasmid # 213213 ; http://n2t.net/addgene:213213 ; RRID:Addgene_213213)
