[The description below was written by a language model from this plasmid's Addgene catalogue record and pLannotate feature annotations shown in this document.]
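Description:
CNR1-DuET is a mammalian expression plasmid built on the pcDNA 3.1 (+) backbone that carries the human cannabinoid receptor 1 gene (CNR1, a class A GPCR of the cannabinoid family). It is propagated in E. coli as a high-copy plasmid through a ColE1/pUC-type origin and selected with ampicillin via the β-lactamase gene. The backbone also provides an f1 phage origin and an SV40 early promoter-driven neomycin phosphotransferase cassette with an SV40 polyadenylation signal, which can allow G418 selection of stably transfected mammalian cells. A few short fragment annotations (HIV-1 LTR, lacI, ble, bom) appear to be small backbone sequence matches rather than functional elements.

The receptor coding sequence lies downstream of the human CMV immediate early enhancer and promoter, which drive strong constitutive transcription in mammalian cells, and is terminated by the bovine growth hormone polyadenylation signal. A T7 promoter between the CMV promoter and the insert permits in vitro transcription. According to the record, the DuET design places a cleavable hemagglutinin signal peptide and a FLAG epitope at the N terminus and a 1D4 epitope at the C terminus. The feature table detects the FLAG sequence just upstream of the CNR1 open reading frame, but the signal peptide and 1D4 tag are not separately annotated. The signal peptide is intended to promote membrane insertion and is removed during processing, leaving the FLAG tag exposed on the extracellular side, while the 1D4 tag marks the intracellular tail. This dual tagging supports capture and detection of full-length receptor from either end. The construct is intended for expression in mammalian cells and proteomics studies, and the associated work used it for multiplexed selectivity screening of anti-GPCR antibodies.
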