Features (pLannotate 1.2.2; 21 found; start..end, strand, type, name):
    669..773     -  promoter       AmpR promoter: bla
    832..884     -  misc_feature   bom (fragment): basis of mobility region from pBR322
   1039..1418    +  enhancer       CMV enhancer: human cytomegalovirus immediate early enhancer
   1419..1622    +  promoter       CMV promoter: human cytomegalovirus (CMV) immediate early promoter
   1618..1651    +  LTR            5' LTR (truncated) (fragment): truncated 5' long terminal repeat (LTR) from HIV-1
   1667..1685    +  promoter       T7 promoter: promoter for bacteriophage T7 RNA polymerase
   1778..1798    +  CDS            3xFLAG (fragment): three tandem FLAG® epitope tags
   1811..3226    +  CDS            CNR1: CNR1_HUMAN - Also known as CNR. Experimental evidence at protein level: Swiss-Prot protein existence level 1. [Isoform 3]: Only binds 2-AG with high affinity. Contrary to its effect on isoform 1, 2-AG behaves as an inverse agonist on isoform 3 in assays measuring GTP binding to membranes. From Homo sapiens (Human).
   3357..3581    +  polyA_signal   bGH poly(A) signal: bovine growth hormone polyadenylation signal
   3585..3606    +  promoter       SV40 promoter (fragment): SV40 enhancer and early promoter
   3627..4055    +  rep_origin     f1 ori (sequence partly withheld): f1 bacteriophage origin of replication; arrow indicates direction of (+) strand synthesis
   4069..4398    +  promoter       SV40 promoter: SV40 enhancer and early promoter
   4465..5256    +  CDS            neo: KKA2_KLEPN - Also known as kan, nptII. Experimental evidence at protein level: Swiss-Prot protein existence level 1. Resistance to kanamycin, neomycin, paromomycin, ribostamycin, butirosin and gentamicin B. From Klebsiella pneumoniae.
   5280..5438    +  CDS            ble (fragment): BLE_KLEPN - Experimental evidence at protein level: Swiss-Prot protein existence level 1. Binding protein with a strong affinity to the bleomycin family of antibiotics. Binds to CL990; an antimitotic-antibiotic compound. From Klebsiella pneumoniae.
   5433..5554    +  polyA_signal   SV40 poly(A) signal: SV40 polyadenylation signal
   5627..5643    -  protein_bind   lac operator: The lac repressor binds to the lac operator to inhibit transcription in E. coli. This inhibition can be relieved by adding lactose or isopropyl-β-D-thiogalactopyranoside (IPTG). lac repressor encoded by lacI
   5651..5681    -  promoter       lac promoter: promoter for the E. coli lac operon
   5696..5717    -  protein_bind   CAP binding site: CAP binding activates transcription in the presence of cAMP. E. coli catabolite activator protein
   5730..5822    -  CDS            lacI (fragment): lac repressor; lacI; The lac repressor binds to the lac operator to inhibit transcription in E. coli. This inhibition can be relieved by adding lactose or isopropyl-β-D-thiogalactopyranoside (IPTG).
   6005..6593    -  rep_origin     ori: high-copy-number ColE1/pMB1/pBR322/pUC origin of replication
   6764..668     -  CDS            AmpR (across the origin): β-lactamase; bla; confers resistance to ampicillin, carbenicillin, and related antibiotics
>Addgene plasmid #213213 | CNR1-DuET | addgene full sequence | sequence record 430775 | Addgene NGS Result
AGGGCCGAGCGCAGAAGTGGTCCTGCAACTTTATCCGCCTCCATCCAGTCTATTAATTGTTGCCGGGAAG
CTAGAGTAAGTAGTTCGCCAGTTAATAGTTTGCGCAACGTTGTTGCCATTGCTACAGGCATCGTGGTGTC
ACGCTCGTCGTTTGGTATGGCTTCATTCAGCTCCGGTTCCCAACGATCAAGGCGAGTTACATGATCCCCC
ATGTTGTGCAAAAAAGCGGTTAGCTCCTTCGGTCCTCCGATCGTTGTCAGAAGTAAGTTGGCCGCAGTGT
TATCACTCATGGTTATGGCAGCACTGCATAATTCTCTTACTGTCATGCCATCCGTAAGATGCTTTTCTGT
GACTGGTGAGTACTCAACCAAGTCATTCTGAGAATAGTGTATGCGGCGACCGAGTTGCTCTTGCCCGGCG
TCAATACGGGATAATACCGCGCCACATAGCAGAACTTTAAAAGTGCTCATCATTGGAAAACGTTCTTCGG
GGCGAAAACTCTCAAGGATCTTACCGCTGTTGAGATCCAGTTCGATGTAACCCACTCGTGCACCCAACTG
ATCTTCAGCATCTTTTACTTTCACCAGCGTTTCTGGGTGAGCAAAAACAGGAAGGCAAAATGCCGCAAAA
AAGGGAATAAGGGCGACACGGAAATGTTGAATACTCATACTCTTCCTTTTTCAATATTATTGAAGCATTT
ATCAGGGTTATTGTCTCATGAGCGGATACATATTTGAATGTATTTAGAAAAATAAACAAATAGGGGTTCC
GCGCACATTTCCCCGAAAAGTGCCACCTGACGTCGACGGATCGGGAGATCTCCCGATCCCCTATGGTGCA
CTCTCAGTACAATCTGCTCTGATGCCGCATAGTTAAGCCAGTATCTGCTCCCTGCTTGTGTGTTGGAGGT
CGCTGAGTAGTGCGCGAGCAAAATTTAAGCTACAACAAGGCAAGGCTTGACCGACATTTGCATGAAGAAT
CTGCTTAGGGTTAGGCGTTTTGCGCTGCTTCGCGATGTACGGGCCAGATATACGCGTTGACATTGATTAT
TGACTAGTTATTAATAGTAATCAATTACGGGGTCATTAGTTCATAGCCCATATATGGAGTTCCGCGTTAC
ATAACTTACGGTAAATGGCCCGCCTGGCTGACCGCCCAACGACCCCCGCCCATTGACGTCAATAATGACG
TATGTTCCCATAGTAACGCCAATAGGGACTTTCCATTGACGTCAATGGGTGGAGTATTTACGGTAAACTG
CCCACTTGGCAGTACATCAAGTGTATCATATGCCAAGTACGCCCCCTATTGACGTCAATGACGGTAAATG
GCCCGCCTGGCATTATGCCCAGTACATGACCTTATGGGACTTTCCTACTTGGCAGTACATCTACGTATTA
GTCATCGCTATTACCATGGTGATGCGGTTTTGGCAGTACATCAATGGGCGTGGATAGCGGTTTGACTCAC
GGGGATTTCCAAGTCTCCACCCCATTGACGTCAATGGGAGTTTGTTTTGGCACCAAAATCAACGGGACTT
TCCAAAATGTCGTAACAACTCCGCCCCATTGACGCAAATGGGCGGTAGGCGTGTACGGTGGGAGGTCTAT
ATAAGCAGAGCTCTCTGGCTAACTAGAGAACCCACTGCTTACTGGCTTATCGAAATTAATACGACTCACT
ATAGGGAGACCCAAGCTGGCTAGCGTTTAAACTTAAGCTTAGCGCCACCATGAAGACGATCATCGCCCTG
AGCTACATCTTCTGCCTGGTATTCGCCGACTACAAGGACGATGATGACGCCAGCATCGATATGAAGAGCA
TTTTGGATGGGCTCGCTGATACCACATTCCGGACAATTACAACTGATCTGCTGTACGTGGGTTCAAACGA
TATTCAGTATGAGGACATAAAAGGCGATATGGCCTCTAAACTGGGCTATTTCCCACAGAAGTTCCCTCTC
ACCAGCTTCCGCGGTAGCCCTTTTCAGGAGAAAATGACTGCGGGAGACAATCCTCAGCTCGTCCCCGCAG
ACCAGGTGAACATTACTGAATTTTACAACAAGAGTTTGAGCAGCTTTAAGGAGAACGAGGAGAACATACA
GTGCGGAGAAAACTTTATGGACATTGAGTGCTTTATGGTGCTGAATCCCAGTCAGCAGCTGGCTATAGCG
GTGCTGTCCCTGACCCTTGGGACTTTCACGGTCTTGGAGAATCTGCTGGTGCTGTGCGTCATCTTGCACA
GCCGGTCACTGCGGTGTCGGCCAAGTTATCACTTTATTGGCTCACTCGCTGTCGCTGATCTCCTGGGCTC
CGTGATTTTCGTTTATTCATTCATCGACTTCCATGTCTTCCACCGGAAAGACTCACGGAACGTTTTTCTT
TTCAAGCTTGGAGGCGTTACGGCCAGTTTTACTGCTAGCGTAGGAAGCCTGTTCCTGACTGCGATCGACC
GATACATCAGCATCCATAGACCACTCGCTTATAAGCGGATTGTAACACGCCCAAAGGCCGTGGTCGCCTT
TTGCTTGATGTGGACGATTGCCATCGTCATCGCCGTGCTGCCACTGCTCGGGTGGAACTGCGAAAAGTTG
CAGTCCGTGTGCAGTGACATCTTCCCCCATATCGACGAGACCTACCTCATGTTCTGGATTGGCGTAACAA
GCGTTCTGTTGCTGTTTATTGTCTACGCTTACATGTACATTCTGTGGAAGGCCCATAGTCACGCGGTCCG
CATGATCCAGCGCGGTACCCAGAAGTCAATAATTATTCACACATCTGAAGACGGCAAAGTACAGGTCACA
AGACCGGACCAGGCTCGGATGGACATCAGGCTTGCTAAGACACTGGTGTTGATACTGGTGGTGCTGATTA
TCTGCTGGGGACCTCTCCTCGCTATTATGGTGTACGACGTGTTCGGCAAGATGAATAAGTTGATCAAGAC
CGTATTTGCCTTCTGTTCTATGCTGTGCCTGCTTAATAGTACTGTGAACCCCATCATCTACGCCCTGCGC
TCTAAAGACTTGCGCCACGCCTTCCGGTCCATGTTTCCCTCCTGTGAGGGTACCGCACAGCCCCTCGACA
ACTCCATGGGGGATAGCGATTGCCTTCACAAGCATGCAAACAACGCAGCATCCGTCCACAGGGCGGCCGA
GAGTTGCATCAAGTCTACCGTTAAAATCGCTAAAGTTACTATGTCAGTCAGCACTGACACATCTGCCGAA
GCTCTGATCGATACCGGTGGACGCACCGGTGAATTCGATGAGGCCAGCACCACCGTGTCTAAGACCGAGA
CTTCTCAGGTGGCCCCTGCCTAACTCGAGTCTAGAGGGCCCGTTTAAACCCGCTGATCAGCCTCGACTGT
GCCTTCTAGTTGCCAGCCATCTGTTGTTTGCCCCTCCCCCGTGCCTTCCTTGACCCTGGAAGGTGCCACT
CCCACTGTCCTTTCCTAATAAAATGAGGAAATTGCATCGCATTGTCTGAGTAGGTGTCATTCTATTCTGG
GGGGTGGGGTGGGGCAGGACAGCAAGGGGGAGGATTGGGAAGACAATAGCAGGCATGCTGGGGATGCGGT
GGGCTCTATGGCTTCTGAGGCGGAAAGAACCAGCTGGGGCTCTAGGGGGTATCCCC
[124 nt withheld, positions 3627-3750]
C
[91 nt withheld, positions 3752-3842]
A
[49 nt withheld, positions 3844-3892]
CCTTTGACGTTGGAGTCCACGTTCTTT
[37 nt withheld, positions 3920-3956]
ACCCTATCTCGGTCTATTCTTTTGATTTATAAGGGATTTTGCCGATTTCGGCCTATTGGTTAAAAAATGA
GCTGATTTAACAAAAATTTAACGCGAATTAATTCTGTGGAATGTGTGTCAGTTAGGGTGTGGAAAGTCCC
CAGGCTCCCCAGCAGGCAGAAGTATGCAAAGCATGCATCTCAATTAGTCAGCAACCAGGTGTGGAAAGTC
CCCAGGCTCCCCAGCAGGCAGAAGTATGCAAAGCATGCATCTCAATTAGTCAGCAACCATAGTCCCGCCC
CTAACTCCGCCCATCCCGCCCCTAACTCCGCCCAGTTCCGCCCATTCTCCGCCCCATGGCTGACTAATTT
TTTTTATTTATGCAGAGGCCGAGGCCGCCTCTGCCTCTGAGCTATTCCAGAAGTAGTGAGGAGGCTTTTT
TGGAGGCCTAGGCTTTTGCAAAAAGCTCCCGGGAGCTTGTATATCCATTTTCGGATCTGATCAAGAGACA
GGATGAGGATCGTTTCGCATGATTGAACAAGATGGATTGCACGCAGGTTCTCCGGCCGCTTGGGTGGAGA
GGCTATTCGGCTATGACTGGGCACAACAGACAATCGGCTGCTCTGATGCCGCCGTGTTCCGGCTGTCAGC
GCAGGGGCGCCCGGTTCTTTTTGTCAAGACCGACCTGTCCGGTGCCCTGAATGAACTGCAGGACGAGGCA
GCGCGGCTATCGTGGCTGGCCACGACGGGCGTTCCTTGCGCAGCTGTGCTCGACGTTGTCACTGAAGCGG
GAAGGGACTGGCTGCTATTGGGCGAAGTGCCGGGGCAGGATCTCCTGTCATCTCACCTTGCTCCTGCCGA
GAAAGTATCCATCATGGCTGATGCAATGCGGCGGCTGCATACGCTTGATCCGGCTACCTGCCCATTCGAC
CACCAAGCGAAACATCGCATCGAGCGAGCACGTACTCGGATGGAAGCCGGTCTTGTCGATCAGGATGATC
TGGACGAAGAGCATCAGGGGCTCGCGCCAGCCGAACTGTTCGCCAGGCTCAAGGCGCGCATGCCCGACGG
CGAGGATCTCGTCGTGACCCATGGCGATGCCTGCTTGCCGAATATCATGGTGGAAAATGGCCGCTTTTCT
GGATTCATCGACTGTGGCCGGCTGGGTGTGGCGGACCGCTATCAGGACATAGCGTTGGCTACCCGTGATA
TTGCTGAAGAGCTTGGCGGCGAATGGGCTGACCGCTTCCTCGTGCTTTACGGTATCGCCGCTCCCGATTC
GCAGCGCATCGCCTTCTATCGCCTTCTTGACGAGTTCTTCTGAGCGGGACTCTGGGGTTCGAAATGACCG
ACCAAGCGACGCCCAACCTGCCATCACGAGATTTCGATTCCACCGCCGCCTTCTATGAAAGGTTGGGCTT
CGGAATCGTTTTCCGGGACGCCGGCTGGATGATCCTCCAGCGCGGGGATCTCATGCTGGAGTTCTTCGCC
CACCCCAACTTGTTTATTGCAGCTTATAATGGTTACAAATAAAGCAATAGCATCACAAATTTCACAAATA
AAGCATTTTTTTCACTGCATTCTAGTTGTGGTTTGTCCAAACTCATCAATGTATCTTATCATGTCTGTAT
ACCGTCGACCTCTAGCTAGAGCTTGGCGTAATCATGGTCATAGCTGTTTCCTGTGTGAAATTGTTATCCG
CTCACAATTCCACACAACATACGAGCCGGAAGCATAAAGTGTAAAGCCTGGGGTGCCTAATGAGTGAGCT
AACTCACATTAATTGCGTTGCGCTCACTGCCCGCTTTCCAGTCGGGAAACCTGTCGTGCCAGCTGCATTA
ATGAATCGGCCAACGCGCGGGGAGAGGCGGTTTGCGTATTGGGCGCTCTTCCGCTTCCTCGCTCACTGAC
TCGCTGCGCTCGGTCGTTCGGCTGCGGCGAGCGGTATCAGCTCACTCAAAGGCGGTAATACGGTTATCCA
CAGAATCAGGGGATAACGCAGGAAAGAACATGTGAGCAAAAGGCCAGCAAAAGGCCAGGAACCGTAAAAA
GGCCGCGTTGCTGGCGTTTTTCCATAGGCTCCGCCCCCCTGACGAGCATCACAAAAATCGACGCTCAAGT
CAGAGGTGGCGAAACCCGACAGGACTATAAAGATACCAGGCGTTTCCCCCTGGAAGCTCCCTCGTGCGCT
CTCCTGTTCCGACCCTGCCGCTTACCGGATACCTGTCCGCCTTTCTCCCTTCGGGAAGCGTGGCGCTTTC
TCATAGCTCACGCTGTAGGTATCTCAGTTCGGTGTAGGTCGTTCGCTCCAAGCTGGGCTGTGTGCACGAA
CCCCCCGTTCAGCCCGACCGCTGCGCCTTATCCGGTAACTATCGTCTTGAGTCCAACCCGGTAAGACACG
ACTTATCGCCACTGGCAGCAGCCACTGGTAACAGGATTAGCAGAGCGAGGTATGTAGGCGGTGCTACAGA
GTTCTTGAAGTGGTGGCCTAACTACGGCTACACTAGAAGAACGGTATTTGGTATCTGCGCTCTGCTGAAG
CCAGTTACCTTCGGAAAAAGAGTTGGTAGCTCTTGATCCGGCAAACAAACCACCGCTGGTAGCGGTGGTT
TTTTTGTTTGCAAGCAGCAGATTACGCGCAGAAAAAAAGGATCTCAAGAAGATCCTTTGATCTTTTCTAC
GGGGTCTGACGCTCAGTGGAACGAAAACTCACGTTAAGGGATTTTGGTCATGAGATTATCAAAAAGGATC
TTCACCTAGATCCTTTTAAATTAAAAATGAAGTTTTAAATCAATCTAAAGTATATATGAGTAAACTTGGT
CTGACAGTTACCAATGCTTAATCAGTGAGGCACCTATCTCAGCGATCTGTCTATTTCGTTCATCCATAGT
TGCCTGACTCCCCGTCGTGTAGATAACTACGATACGGGAGGGCTTACCATCTGGCCCCAGTGCTGCAATG
ATACCGCGAGACCCACGCTCACCGGCTCCAGATTTATCAGCAATAAACCAGCCAGCCGGA
